>Addgene plasmid #72216 | pGEX-6p-hDcp2 | addgene partial sequence | sequence record 132840 | pGEX5 5'-GGGCTGGCAAGCCACGTTTGGTG-3'
TCGGACTGGAGTTCTGTTCCGGGGCCCCTGGGATCCATGGAGACCAAACGGGTGGAGATTCCCGGCAGCG
TCCTGGACGATCTCTGCAGCCGATTTATTTTGCATATTCCCAGCGAGGAAAGAGACAATGCAATCCGAGT
GTGTTTTCAGATTGAACTTGCCCACTGGTTTTACTTGGATTTCTACATGCAGAACACACCAGGATTACCT
CAGTGTGGGATAAGAGACTTTGCTAAAGCTGTCTTCAGTCATTGTCCGTTTTTGCTGCCTCAAGGTGAAG
ATGTGGAAAAAGTTTTGGATGAATGGAAGGAATATAAAATGGGAGTACCAACATATGGTGCAATTATTCT
TGATGAGACACTTGAAAATGTACTACTGGTTCAGGGGTACCTAGCAAAATCAGGCTGGGGATTTCCAAAA
GGAAAAGTAAATAAAGAAGAAGCTCCTCATGATTGTGCTGCTAGAGAGGTCTATGAAGAAACTGGTTTTG
ATATCAAAGACTATATTTGTAAGGATGATTACATTGAACTTCGAATCAATGACCAGCTTGCTCGTTTGTA
CATCATTCCAGGAATTCCAAAAGACACAAAATTTAACCCAAAAACTAGAAGAGAAATTCGGAACATTAAG
TGGTTCTCTATTGAGAAATTGCCTTGTCATAGAAATGATATGACCCCCAAATCCAAACTTGGTTTGGCAC
CTAACAAATTTTTTATGGCCATTCCCTTTATCAGACCATTAAGGGACTGGCTTTCTCGAAGATTTGGCGA
TTCCTCAGACAGTGACAATGGATTTTCCTCAACTGGTAGCACGCCGGCTAAACCCACTGTGGAAAAATTG
AGTCGAACCAAATTCCGCCACAGTCAGCAGTTATTTCCTGACGGTTCTCCTGGTGACCAGTGGGTAAAGC
ACAGGCAACCACTGCAGCAAAAGCCATATAATAATCATTCTGAAATGTCTGACCTTTTAAAAGGAAAGAA
TCAAAGTATGAGGGGAAATGGCAGAAAACAGTATCAAGATTCACCTAATCAAAAGAAAAGAACAAATGGG
CTTCAGCCAGCAAAGCAGCAGAATTCTTTGATGAAGTGTGAAGA
