>Addgene plasmid #72216 | pGEX-6p-hDcp2 | addgene partial sequence | sequence record 132841 | pGEX3 5'-CCGGGAGCTGCATGTGTCAGAGG-3'
AACGCGCGAGGCAGATCGTCAGTCAGTCACGATGCGGCCGCTCGAGCTGCTATCAAAGGTCCAAGATTTT
CATTATAGCATTATGGTCAAACTTGAAACTCAAAAAGGCTCTGGATGAAAAGGGGAACTTGCAATGTCCA
TTACATGCCACGGGCTGTCCCTCGGCATGTTCTAGCAACTGGTCTTCACTGGAGCTAGGCAAGTCATATA
CAGCATCTGTTTCAAAATTATCCTGAAGTTTCCGTGGATGAAGTTTCTTTTCACACTTCATCAAAGAATT
CTGCTGCTTTGCTGGCTGAAGCCCATTTGTTCTTTTCTTTTGATTAGGTGAATCTTGATACTGTTTTCTG
CCATTTCCCCTCATACTTTGATTCTTTCCTTTTAAAAGGTCAGACATTTCAGAATGATTATTATATGGCT
TTTGCTGCAGTGGTTGCCTGTGCTTTACCCACTGGTCACCAGGAGAACCGTCAGGAAATAACTGCTGACT
GTGGCGGAATTTGGTTCGACTCAATTTTTCCACAGTGGGTTTAGCCGGCGTGCTACCAGTTGAGGAAAAT
CCATTGTCACTGTCTGAGGAATCGCCAAATCTTCGAGAAAGCCAGTCCCTTAATGGTCTGATAAAGGGAA
TGGCCATAAAAAATTTGTTAGGTGCCAAACCAAGTTTGGATTTGGGGGTCATATCATTTCTATGACAAGG
CAATTTCTCAATAGAGAACCACTTAATGTTCCGAATTTCTCTTCTAGTTTTTGGGTTAAATTTTGTGTCT
TTTGGAATTCCTGGAATGATGTACAAACGAGCAAGCTGGTCATTGATTCGAAGTTCAATGTAATCATCCT
TACAAATATAGTCTTTGATATCAAAACCAGTTTCTTCATAGACCTCTCTAGCAGCACAATCATGAGGAGC
TTCTTCTTTATTTACTTTTCCTTTTGGAAATCCCCAGCCTGATTTTGCTAGGTACCCCTGAACCAGTAGT
ACATTTTCAAGTGTCTCATCAAGAATAATTGCACCATATGTTGGTACTCCCATTTTATATTCCTTCCATT
CATCCAAAACTTTTTCCACATCTTCACCTTGAGGCAGCAAAAACGGACA
