[The description below was written by a language model from this plasmid's Addgene catalogue record.]
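Description:
pGEX-6p-hDcp2 is a bacterial expression plasmid built on the pGEX-6p backbone (about 5 kb without insert) for producing human Dcp2 as a glutathione S-transferase fusion in E. coli. It is selected with ampicillin; the record lists the copy number as unknown and does not describe the origin of replication or provide a feature table, so details of the backbone beyond the named parts are not documented here.

The insert is the human DCP2 coding sequence (decapping mRNA 2, also known as NUDT20), cloned between the BamHI and XhoI sites, both of which remain intact, so the insert can be excised or exchanged. Expression is driven by the tac promoter, a hybrid trp/lac promoter that is typically induced with IPTG. The GST moiety supplied by the backbone sits at the N terminus of Dcp2, allowing the fusion protein to be captured on glutathione resin. pGEX-6P-series vectors generally carry a PreScission protease site between GST and the insert for tag removal, although the record does not state this explicitly.

Quality-control sequencing found two amino-acid substitutions in the Dcp2 coding region, F146Y and E198K; the depositor reports that these do not affect plasmid function. The construct is intended for making recombinant GST-hDcp2, and the associated publication characterises hDcp2 as a mammalian mRNA decapping enzyme, which suggests use of the purified protein in biochemical studies of decapping activity.
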