Addgene plasmid #72216: pGEX-6p-hDcp2
Purpose: bacterial expression of GST-tagged human Dcp2
Depositing lab: Megerditch Kiledjian. Depositing organization: Rutgers, The State University of New Jersey. Publication: The hDcp2 protein is a mammalian mRNA decapping enzyme. Wang Z, Jiao X, Carr-Schmid A, Kiledjian M. Proc Natl Acad Sci U S A. 2002 Oct 1;99(20):12663-8. Epub 2002 Sep 6. 10.1073/pnas.192445599 PubMed 12218187.
Backbone
  Vector backbone: pGEX-6p
  Backbone manufacturer: Amersham
  Backbone size w/o insert (bp): 4984
  Vector type: Bacterial Expression
Growth in bacteria
  Bacterial resistance: Ampicillin, 100 μg/mL
  Growth temperature: 37°C
  Growth strain: DH5alpha
  Copy number: Unknown
Gene/Insert
  Gene/Insert name: Dcp2 (alt name: decapping mRNA 2)
  Species: H. sapiens (human)
  Mutation: F146Y and E198K (please see depositor's comment below)
  Entrez Gene: DCP2 (a.k.a. NUDT20)
  Promoter: tac
  Tag / fusion protein: GST (N terminal on backbone)
  Cloning method: Restriction Enzyme; 5′ cloning site BamHI (not destroyed); 3′ cloning site XhoI (not destroyed)
  Sequencing primers: 5′ pGEX5'; 3′ pGEX3'
Terms and licenses: Academic/Nonprofit Terms; Industry Terms: Not Available to Industry
Depositor comments: The depositor noted that the Dcp2 F146Y and E198K mutations found in Addgene's quality control sequence do NOT affect plasmid function.
How to cite: pGEX-6p-hDcp2 was a gift from Megerditch Kiledjian (Addgene plasmid # 72216 ; http://n2t.net/addgene:72216 ; RRID:Addgene_72216)
